>Addgene plasmid #114069 | pET-28b-T7-hAsCas12a-NLS(nucleoplasmin)-6xHis (BPK3541) | addgene full sequence | sequence record 220520 | Addgene NGS Result
AGCGCCTGATGCGGTATTTTCTCCTTACGCATCTGTGCGGTATTTCACACCGCAATGGTGCACTCTCAGT
ACAATCTGCTCTGATGCCGCATAGTTAAGCCAGTATACACTCCGCTATCGCTACGTGACTGGGTCATGGC
TGCGCCCCGACACCCGCCAACACCCGCTGACGCGCCCTGACGGGCTTGTCTGCTCCCGGCATCCGCTTAC
AGACAAGCTGTGACCGTCTCCGGGAGCTGCATGTGTCAGAGGTTTTCACCGTCATCACCGAAACGCGCGA
GGCAGCTGCGGTAAAGCTCATCAGCGTGGTCGTGAAGCGATTCACAGATGTCTGCCTGTTCATCCGCGTC
CAGCTCGTTGAGTTTCTCCAGAAGCGTTAATGTCTGGCTTCTGATAAAGCGGGCCATGTTAAGGGCGGTT
TTTTCCTGTTTGGTCACTGATGCCTCCGTGTAAGGGGGATTTCTGTTCATGGGGGTAATGATACCGATGA
AACGAGAGAGGATGCTCACGATACGGGTTACTGATGATGAACATGCCCGGTTACTGGAACGTTGTGAGGG
TAAACAACTGGCGGTATGGATGCGGCGGGACCAGAGAAAAATCACTCAGGGTCAATGCCAGCGCTTCGTT
AATACAGATGTAGGTGTTCCACAGGGTAGCCAGCAGCATCCTGCGATGCAGATCCGGAACATAATGGTGC
AGGGCGCTGACTTCCGCGTTTCCAGACTTTACGAAACACGGAAACCGAAGACCATTCATGTTGTTGCTCA
GGTCGCAGACGTTTTGCAGCAGCAGTCGCTTCACGTTCGCTCGCGTATCGGTGATTCATTCTGCTAACCA
GTAAGGCAACCCCGCCAGCCTAGCCGGGTCCTCAACGACAGGAGCACGATCATGCGCACCCGTGGGGCCG
CCATGCCGGCGATAATGGCCTGCTTCTCGCCGAAACGTTTGGTGGCGGGACCAGTGACGAAGGCTTGAGC
GAGGGCGTGCAAGATTCCGAATACCGCAAGCGACAGGCCGATCATCGTCGCGCTCCAGCGAAAGCGGTCC
TCGCCGAAAATGACCCAGAGCGCTGCCGGCACCTGTCCTACGAGTTGCATGATAAAGAAGACAGTCATAA
GTGCGGCGACGATAGTCATGCCCCGCGCCCACCGGAAGGAGCTGACTGGGTTGAAGGCTCTCAAGGGCAT
CGGTCGAGATCCCGGTGCCTAATGAGTGAGCTAACTTACATTAATTGCGTTGCGCTCACTGCCCGCTTTC
CAGTCGGGAAACCTGTCGTGCCAGCTGCATTAATGAATCGGCCAACGCGCGGGGAGAGGCGGTTTGCGTA
TTGGGCGCCAGGGTGGTTTTTCTTTTCACCAGTGAGACGGGCAACAGCTGATTGCCCTTCACCGCCTGGC
CCTGAGAGAGTTGCAGCAAGCGGTCCACGCTGGTTTGCCCCAGCAGGCGAAAATCCTGTTTGATGGTGGT
TAACGGCGGGATATAACATGAGCTGTCTTCGGTATCGTCGTATCCCACTACCGAGATATCCGCACCAACG
CGCAGCCCGGACTCGGTAATGGCGCGCATTGCGCCCAGCGCCATCTGATCGTTGGCAACCAGCATCGCAG
TGGGAACGATGCCCTCATTCAGCATTTGCATGGTTTGTTGAAAACCGGACATGGCACTCCAGTCGCCTTC
CCGTTCCGCTATCGGCTGAATTTGATTGCGAGTGAGATATTTATGCCAGCCAGCCAGACGCAGACGCGCC
GAGACAGAACTTAATGGGCCCGCTAACAGCGCGATTTGCTGGTGACCCAATGCGACCAGATGCTCCACGC
CCAGTCGCGTACCGTCTTCATGGGAGAAAATAATACTGTTGATGGGTGTCTGGTCAGAGACATCAAGAAA
TAACGCCGGAACATTAGTGCAGGCAGCTTCCACAGCAATGGCATCCTGGTCATCCAGCGGATAGTTAATG
ATCAGCCCACTGACGCGTTGCGCGAGAAGATTGTGCACCGCCGCTTTACAGGCTTCGACGCCGCTTCGTT
CTACCATCGACACCACCACGCTGGCACCCAGTTGATCGGCGCGAGATTTAATCGCCGCGACAATTTGCGA
CGGCGCGTGCAGGGCCAGACTGGAGGTGGCAACGCCAATCAGCAACGACTGTTTGCCCGCCAGTTGTTGT
GCCACGCGGTTGGGAATGTAATTCAGCTCCGCCATCGCCGCTTCCACTTTTTCCCGCGTTTTCGCAGAAA
CGTGGCTGGCCTGGTTCACCACGCGGGAAACGGTCTGATAAGAGACACCGGCATACTCTGCGACATCGTA
TAACGTTACTGGTTTCACATTCACCACCCTGAATTGACTCTCTTCCGGGCGCTATCATGCCATACCGCGA
AAGGTTTTGCGCCATTCGATGGTGTCCGGGATCTCGACGCTCTCCCTTATGCGACTCCTGCATTAGGAAG
CAGCCCAGTAGTAGGTTGAGGCCGTTGAGCACCGCCGCCGCAAGGAATGGTGCATGCAAGGAGATGGCGC
CCAACAGTCCCCCGGCCACGGGGCCTGCCACCATACCCACGCCGAAACAAGCGCTCATGAGCCCGAAGTG
GCGAGCCCGATCTTCCCCATCGGTGATGTCGGCGATATAGGCGCCAGCAACCGCACCTGTGGCGCCGGTG
ATGCCGGCCACGATGCGTCCGGCGTAGAGGATCGAGATCTCGATCCCGCGAAATTAATACGACTCACTAT
AGGGGAATTGTGAGCGGATAACAATTCCCCTCTAGAAATAATTTTGTTTAACTTTAAGAAGGAGATATAC
CATGGGGACACAGTTCGAGGGCTTTACCAACCTGTATCAGGTGAGCAAGACACTGCGGTTTGAGCTGATC
CCACAGGGCAAGACCCTGAAGCACATCCAGGAGCAGGGCTTCATCGAGGAGGACAAGGCCCGCAATGATC
ACTACAAGGAGCTGAAGCCCATCATCGATCGGATCTACAAGACCTATGCCGACCAGTGCCTGCAGCTGGT
GCAGCTGGATTGGGAGAACCTGAGCGCCGCCATCGACTCCTATAGAAAGGAGAAAACCGAGGAGACAAGG
AACGCCCTGATCGAGGAGCAGGCCACATATCGCAATGCCATCCACGACTACTTCATCGGCCGGACAGACA
ACCTGACCGATGCCATCAATAAGAGACACGCCGAGATCTACAAGGGCCTGTTCAAGGCCGAGCTGTTTAA
TGGCAAGGTGCTGAAGCAGCTGGGCACCGTGACCACAACCGAGCACGAGAACGCCCTGCTGCGGAGCTTC
GACAAGTTTACAACCTACTTCTCCGGCTTTTATGAGAACAGGAAGAACGTGTTCAGCGCCGAGGATATCA
GCACAGCCATCCCACACCGCATCGTGCAGGACAACTTCCCCAAGTTTAAGGAGAATTGTCACATCTTCAC
ACGCCTGATCACCGCCGTGCCCAGCCTGCGGGAGCACTTTGAGAACGTGAAGAAGGCCATCGGCATCTTC
GTGAGCACCTCCATCGAGGAGGTGTTTTCCTTCCCTTTTTATAACCAGCTGCTGACACAGACCCAGATCG
ACCTGTATAACCAGCTGCTGGGAGGAATCTCTCGGGAGGCAGGCACCGAGAAGATCAAGGGCCTGAACGA
GGTGCTGAATCTGGCCATCCAGAAGAATGATGAGACAGCCCACATCATCGCCTCCCTGCCACACAGATTC
ATCCCCCTGTTTAAGCAGATCCTGTCCGATAGGAACACCCTGTCTTTCATCCTGGAGGAGTTTAAGAGCG
ACGAGGAAGTGATCCAGTCCTTCTGCAAGTACAAGACACTGCTGAGAAACGAGAACGTGCTGGAGACAGC
CGAGGCCCTGTTTAACGAGCTGAACAGCATCGACCTGACACACATCTTCATCAGCCACAAGAAGCTGGAG
ACAATCAGCAGCGCCCTGTGCGACCACTGGGATACACTGAGGAATGCCCTGTATGAGCGGAGAATCTCCG
AGCTGACAGGCAAGATCACCAAGTCTGCCAAGGAGAAGGTGCAGCGCAGCCTGAAGCACGAGGATATCAA
CCTGCAGGAGATCATCTCTGCCGCAGGCAAGGAGCTGAGCGAGGCCTTCAAGCAGAAAACCAGCGAGATC
CTGTCCCACGCACACGCCGCCCTGGATCAGCCACTGCCTACAACCCTGAAGAAGCAGGAGGAGAAGGAGA
TCCTGAAGTCTCAGCTGGACAGCCTGCTGGGCCTGTACCACCTGCTGGACTGGTTTGCCGTGGATGAGTC
CAACGAGGTGGACCCCGAGTTCTCTGCCCGGCTGACCGGCATCAAGCTGGAGATGGAGCCTTCTCTGAGC
TTCTACAACAAGGCCAGAAATTATGCCACCAAGAAGCCCTACTCCGTGGAGAAGTTCAAGCTGAACTTTC
AGATGCCTACACTGGCCTCTGGCTGGGACGTGAATAAGGAGAAGAACAATGGCGCCATCCTGTTTGTGAA
GAACGGCCTGTACTATCTGGGCATCATGCCAAAGCAGAAGGGCAGGTATAAGGCCCTGAGCTTCGAGCCC
ACAGAGAAAACCAGCGAGGGCTTTGATAAGATGTACTATGACTACTTCCCTGATGCCGCCAAGATGATCC
CAAAGTGCAGCACCCAGCTGAAGGCCGTGACAGCCCACTTTCAGACCCACACAACCCCCATCCTGCTGTC
CAACAATTTCATCGAGCCTCTGGAGATCACAAAGGAGATCTACGACCTGAACAATCCTGAGAAGGAGCCA
AAGAAGTTTCAGACAGCCTACGCCAAGAAAACCGGCGACCAGAAGGGCTACAGAGAGGCCCTGTGCAAGT
GGATCGACTTCACAAGGGATTTTCTGTCCAAGTATACCAAGACAACCTCTATCGATCTGTCTAGCCTGCG
GCCATCCTCTCAGTATAAGGACCTGGGCGAGTACTATGCCGAGCTGAATCCCCTGCTGTACCACATCAGC
TTCCAGAGAATCGCCGAGAAGGAGATCATGGATGCCGTGGAGACAGGCAAGCTGTACCTGTTCCAGATCT
ATAACAAGGACTTTGCCAAGGGCCACCACGGCAAGCCTAATCTGCACACACTGTATTGGACCGGCCTGTT
TTCTCCAGAGAACCTGGCCAAGACAAGCATCAAGCTGAATGGCCAGGCCGAGCTGTTCTACCGCCCTAAG
TCCAGGATGAAGAGGATGGCACACCGGCTGGGAGAGAAGATGCTGAACAAGAAGCTGAAGGATCAGAAAA
CCCCAATCCCCGACACCCTGTACCAGGAGCTGTACGACTATGTGAATCACAGACTGTCCCACGACCTGTC
TGATGAGGCCAGGGCCCTGCTGCCCAACGTGATCACCAAGGAGGTGTCTCACGAGATCATCAAGGATAGG
CGCTTTACCAGCGACAAGTTCTTTTTCCACGTGCCTATCACACTGAACTATCAGGCCGCCAATTCCCCAT
CTAAGTTCAACCAGAGGGTGAATGCCTACCTGAAGGAGCACCCCGAGACACCTATCATCGGCATCGATCG
GGGCGAGAGAAACCTGATCTATATCACAGTGATCGACTCCACCGGCAAGATCCTGGAGCAGCGGAGCCTG
AACACCATCCAGCAGTTTGATTACCAGAAGAAGCTGGACAACAGGGAGAAGGAGAGGGTGGCAGCAAGGC
AGGCCTGGTCTGTGGTGGGCACAATCAAGGATCTGAAGCAGGGCTATCTGAGCCAGGTCATCCACGAGAT
CGTGGACCTGATGATCCACTACCAGGCCGTGGTGGTGCTGGAGAACCTGAATTTCGGCTTTAAGAGCAAG
AGGACCGGCATCGCCGAGAAGGCCGTGTACCAGCAGTTCGAGAAGATGCTGATCGATAAGCTGAATTGCC
TGGTGCTGAAGGACTATCCAGCAGAGAAAGTGGGAGGCGTGCTGAACCCATACCAGCTGACAGACCAGTT
CACCTCCTTTGCCAAGATGGGCACCCAGTCTGGCTTCCTGTTTTACGTGCCTGCCCCATATACATCTAAG
ATCGATCCCCTGACCGGCTTCGTGGACCCCTTCGTGTGGAAAACCATCAAGAATCACGAGAGCCGCAAGC
ACTTCCTGGAGGGCTTCGACTTTCTGCACTACGACGTGAAAACCGGCGACTTCATCCTGCACTTTAAGAT
GAACAGAAATCTGTCCTTCCAGAGGGGCCTGCCCGGCTTTATGCCTGCATGGGATATCGTGTTCGAGAAG
AACGAGACACAGTTTGACGCCAAGGGCACCCCTTTCATCGCCGGCAAGAGAATCGTGCCAGTGATCGAGA
ATCACAGATTCACCGGCAGATACCGGGACCTGTATCCTGCCAACGAGCTGATCGCCCTGCTGGAGGAGAA
GGGCATCGTGTTCAGGGATGGCTCCAACATCCTGCCAAAGCTGCTGGAGAATGACGATTCTCACGCCATC
GACACGATGGTGGCCCTGATCCGCAGCGTGCTGCAGATGCGGAACTCCAATGCCGCCACAGGCGAGGACT
ATATCAACAGCCCCGTGCGCGATCTGAATGGCGTGTGCTTCGACTCCCGGTTTCAGAACCCAGAGTGGCC
AATGGACGCCGATGCCAATGGCGCCTACCACATCGCCCTGAAGGGCCAGCTGCTGCTGAATCACCTGAAG
GAGAGCAAGGATCTGAAGCTGCAGAACGGCATCTCCAATCAGGACTGGCTGGCCTACATCCAGGAGCTGC
GCAACAAAAGGCCGGCGGCCACGAAAAAGGCCGGCCAGGCAAAAAAGAAAAAGGGAGCGGCCGCACTCGA
GCACCACCACCACCACCACTGAGATCCGGCTGCTAACAAAGCCCGAAAGGAAGCTGAGTTGGCTGCTGCC
ACCGCTGAGCAATAACTAGCATAACCCCTTGGGGCCTCTAAACGGGTCTTGAGGGGTTTTTTGCTGAAAG
GAGGAACTATATCCGGATTGGCGAATGGG
[124 nt withheld, positions 6960-7083]
C
[91 nt withheld, positions 7085-7175]
A
[49 nt withheld, positions 7177-7225]
CCTTTGACGTTGGAGTCCACGTTCTTT
[37 nt withheld, positions 7253-7289]
ACCCTATCTCGGTCTATTCTTTTGATTTATAAGGGATTTTGCCGATTTCGGCCTATTGGTTAAAAAATGA
GCTGATTTAACAAAAATTTAACGCGAATTTTAACAAAATATTAACGCTTACAATTTAGGTGGCACTTTTC
GGGGAAATGTGCGCGGAACCCCTATTTGTTTATTTTTCTAAATACATTCAAATATGTATCCGCTCATGAA
TTAATTCTTAGAAAAACTCATCGAGCATCAAATGAAACTGCAATTTATTCATATCAGGATTATCAATACC
ATATTTTTGAAAAAGCCGTTTCTGTAATGAAGGAGAAAACTCACCGAGGCAGTTCCATAGGATGGCAAGA
TCCTGGTATCGGTCTGCGATTCCGACTCGTCCAACATCAATACAACCTATTAATTTCCCCTCGTCAAAAA
TAAGGTTATCAAGTGAGAAATCACCATGAGTGACGACTGAATCCGGTGAGAATGGCAAAAGTTTATGCAT
TTCTTTCCAGACTTGTTCAACAGGCCAGCCATTACGCTCGTCATCAAAATCACTCGCATCAACCAAACCG
TTATTCATTCGTGATTGCGCCTGAGCGAGACGAAATACGCGATCGCTGTTAAAAGGACAATTACAAACAG
GAATCGAATGCAACCGGCGCAGGAACACTGCCAGCGCATCAACAATATTTTCACCTGAATCAGGATATTC
TTCTAATACCTGGAATGCTGTTTTCCCGGGGATCGCAGTGGTGAGTAACCATGCATCATCAGGAGTACGG
ATAAAATGCTTGATGGTCGGAAGAGGCATAAATTCCGTCAGCCAGTTTAGTCTGACCATCTCATCTGTAA
CATCATTGGCAACGCTACCTTTGCCATGTTTCAGAAACAACTCTGGCGCATCGGGCTTCCCATACAATCG
ATAGATTGTCGCACCTGATTGCCCGACATTATCGCGAGCCCATTTATACCCATATAAATCAGCATCCATG
TTGGAATTTAATCGCGGCCTAGAGCAAGACGTTTCCCGTTGAATATGGCTCATAACACCCCTTGTATTAC
TGTTTATGTAAGCAGACAGTTTTATTGTTCATGACCAAAATCCCTTAACGTGAGTTTTCGTTCCACTGAG
CGTCAGACCCCGTAGAAAAGATCAAAGGATCTTCTTGAGATCCTTTTTTTCTGCGCGTAATCTGCTGCTT
GCAAACAAAAAAACCACCGCTACCAGCGGTGGTTTGTTTGCCGGATCAAGAGCTACCAACTCTTTTTCCG
AAGGTAACTGGCTTCAGCAGAGCGCAGATACCAAATACTGTCCTTCTAGTGTAGCCGTAGTTAGGCCACC
ACTTCAAGAACTCTGTAGCACCGCCTACATACCTCGCTCTGCTAATCCTGTTACCAGTGGCTGCTGCCAG
TGGCGATAAGTCGTGTCTTACCGGGTTGGACTCAAGACGATAGTTACCGGATAAGGCGCAGCGGTCGGGC
TGAACGGGGGGTTCGTGCACACAGCCCAGCTTGGAGCGAACGACCTACACCGAACTGAGATACCTACAGC
GTGAGCTATGAGAAAGCGCCACGCTTCCCGAAGGGAGAAAGGCGGACAGGTATCCGGTAAGCGGCAGGGT
CGGAACAGGAGAGCGCACGAGGGAGCTTCCAGGGGGAAACGCCTGGTATCTTTATAGTCCTGTCGGGTTT
CGCCACCTCTGACTTGAGCGTCGATTTTTGTGATGCTCGTCAGGGGGGCGGAGCCTATGGAAAAACGCCA
GCAACGCGGCCTTTTTACGGTTCCTGGCCTTTTGCTGGCCTTTTGCTCACATGTTCTTTCCTGCGTTATC
CCCTGATTCTGTGGATAACCGTATTACCGCCTTTGAGTGAGCTGATACCGCTCGCCGCAGCCGAACGACC
GAGCGCAGCGAGTCAGTGAGCGAGGAAGCGGAAG
Features (pLannotate 1.2.2; 20 found; start..end, strand, type, name):
      5..144     -  misc_feature   bom: basis of mobility region from pBR322
    246..437     -  CDS            rop: Rop protein, which maintains plasmids at low copy number; rop
    454..834     +  CDS            YPB1_ECOLX: Protein predicted: Swiss-Prot protein existence level 4. From Escherichia coli.
    906..1197    -  CDS            TcR (fragment): tetracycline efflux protein; tet; confers resistance to tetracycline
   1212..1233    -  protein_bind   CAP binding site: CAP binding activates transcription in the presence of cAMP. E. coli catabolite activator protein
   1246..2328    -  CDS            lacI: lac repressor; lacI; The lac repressor binds to the lac operator to inhibit transcription in E. coli. This inhibition can be relieved by adding lactose or isopropyl-β-D-thiogalactopyranoside (IPTG).
   2329..2406    -  promoter       lacI promoter: lacI
   2414..2693    -  CDS            TcR (fragment): tetracycline efflux protein; tet; confers resistance to tetracycline
   2715..2733    +  promoter       T7 promoter: promoter for bacteriophage T7 RNA polymerase
   2734..2758    +  protein_bind   lac operator: The lac repressor binds to the lac operator to inhibit transcription in E. coli. This inhibition can be relieved by adding lactose or isopropyl-β-D-thiogalactopyranoside (IPTG). lac repressor encoded by lacI
   2773..2795    +  RBS            RBS: efficient ribosome binding site from bacteriophage T7 gene 10 (Olins and Rangwala, 1989)
   2807..6725    +  CDS            AsCpf1 (fragment): CRISPR-associated protein from Acidaminococcus sp. BV3L6 (Zetsche et al., 2015)
   6726..6773    +  CDS            nucleoplasmin NLS: bipartite nuclear localization signal from nucleoplasmin
   6792..6809    +  CDS            9xHis (fragment): 9xHis affinity tag
   6819..6868    +  CDS            SET1 (fragment): solubility-enhancement tag derived from T7 phage gene 10B
   6876..6923    +  terminator     T7 terminator: transcription terminator for bacteriophage T7 RNA polymerase
   6960..7388    +  rep_origin     f1 ori (sequence partly withheld): f1 bacteriophage origin of replication; arrow indicates direction of (+) strand synthesis
   7441..7498    +  promoter       AmpR promoter (fragment): bla
   7507..8322    -  CDS            KanR: aminoglycoside phosphotransferase; aph(3')-Ia; confers resistance to kanamycin in bacteria or G418 (Geneticin®) in eukaryotes
   8444..9032    +  rep_origin     ori: high-copy-number ColE1/pMB1/pBR322/pUC origin of replication
