[The description below was written by a language model from this plasmid's Addgene catalogue record and pLannotate feature annotations shown in this document.]
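Description:
pET-28b-T7-hAsCas12a-NLS(nucleoplasmin)-6xHis (BPK3541) is a 9.2 kb bacterial expression plasmid for producing recombinant Acidaminococcus sp. Cas12a (AsCas12a, formerly AsCpf1) in E. coli. It was built by Gibson assembly into a pET-28b backbone that previously carried a His-tagged Cas9. The plasmid is selected with kanamycin through an aminoglycoside phosphotransferase gene and replicates from a ColE1/pMB1-family origin. The backbone also retains the pBR322 bom region and the rop gene, and an f1 phage origin is present. The catalogue lists the plasmid as high copy, although rop normally acts to hold copy number down. The short tetracycline-resistance fragments, a partial AmpR promoter and a predicted E. coli ORF flagged by the annotation appear to be backbone remnants rather than functional elements.

The expression cassette follows the standard pET design. A T7 promoter with an adjacent lac operator and the T7 gene 10 ribosome binding site drives the human codon-optimized AsCas12a open reading frame, and a T7 terminator ends the transcript. The plasmid carries its own lacI gene and promoter, so transcription stays repressed until it is induced with IPTG in a host that supplies T7 RNA polymerase. The Cas12a coding sequence is fused at its C terminus to the bipartite nucleoplasmin nuclear localization signal, followed by a 6xHis tag, which the automated annotation matched as a fragment of a 9xHis tag. The short "SET1" hit just before the terminator lies downstream of the tag and probably reflects vector-derived T7 sequence rather than an intended fusion.

The His tag permits metal-affinity purification, and the NLS would direct purified protein to the nucleus if it is delivered into eukaryotic cells. The associated work concerns engineered Cas12a variants for gene, epigenetic and base editing.
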