Addgene plasmid #114069: pET-28b-T7-hAsCas12a-NLS(nucleoplasmin)-6xHis (BPK3541)
Purpose: T7 promoter bacterial expression plasmid for human codon optimized AsCas12a with C-terminal NLS and His-tag
Depositing lab: Keith Joung & Benjamin Kleinstiver. Depositing organization: Massachusetts General Hospital. Publication: Engineered CRISPR-Cas12a variants with increased activities and improved targeting ranges for gene, epigenetic and base editing. Kleinstiver BP, Sousa AA, Walton RT, Tak YE, Hsu JY, Clement K, Welch MM, Horng JE, Malagon-Lopez J, Scarfo I, Maus MV, Pinello L, Aryee MJ, Joung JK. Nat Biotechnol. 2019 Feb 11. pii: 10.1038/s41587-018-0011-0. doi: 10.1038/s41587-018-0011-0. PubMed 30742127.
Backbone
  Vector backbone: pET-28b-Cas9-His
  Backbone manufacturer: Schier Lab (Addgene plasmid # 47327)
  Vector type: Bacterial Expression
Growth in bacteria
  Bacterial resistance: Kanamycin, 50 μg/mL
  Growth temperature: 37°C
  Growth strain: DH5alpha
  Copy number: High Copy
Gene/Insert
  Gene/Insert name: human codon optimized AsCas12a with C-terminal NLS and His-tag (alt name: BPK3541)
  Species: Synthetic
  Tag / fusion protein: NLS(nucleoplasmin) and 6xHis (C terminal on insert)
  Cloning method: Gibson Cloning
Terms and licenses: Academic/Nonprofit Terms; Industry Terms: Not Available to Industry
How to cite: pET-28b-T7-hAsCas12a-NLS(nucleoplasmin)-6xHis (BPK3541) was a gift from Keith Joung & Benjamin Kleinstiver (Addgene plasmid # 114069 ; http://n2t.net/addgene:114069 ; RRID:Addgene_114069)
